Addgene plasmid #157338: pD649-HAsp-KIR3DX1-COMP5AP-AviTag-9xHis
Purpose: Mammalian expression of secreted protein fused to COMP5AP-AviTag-9xHis.
Depositing lab: Chris Garcia. Depositing organization: Stanford University. Publication: A Human IgSF Cell-Surface Interactome Reveals a Complex Network of Protein-Protein Interactions. Wojtowicz WM, Vielmetter J, Fernandes RA, Siepe DH, Eastman CL, Chisholm GB, Cox S, Klock H, Anderson PW, Rue SM, Miller JJ, Glaser SM, Bragstad ML, Vance J, Lam AW, Lesley SA, Zinn K, Garcia KC. Cell. 2020 Aug 20;182(4):1027-1043.e17. doi: 10.1016/j.cell.2020.07.025. PubMed 32822567.
Backbone
  Vector backbone: pD649
  Backbone size w/o insert (bp): 7153
  Vector type: Mammalian Expression
Growth in bacteria
  Bacterial resistance: Ampicillin, 100 μg/mL
  Growth temperature: 37°C
  Growth strain: DH5alpha
  Copy number: High Copy
Gene/Insert
  Gene/Insert name: KIR3DX1 (alt name: KI3X1)
  Species: H. sapiens (human)
  Insert size (bp): 1008
  Entrez Gene: KIR3DX1 (a.k.a. LENG12, KIR3DL0, FLJ00060)
  Promoter: CMV/SP6
  Tag / fusion protein: COMP5AP-AviTag-9xHis (C terminal on backbone)
  Cloning method: Restriction Enzyme; 5′ cloning site GCGGCCGC (not destroyed); 3′ cloning site GGCGCGCC (not destroyed)
  Sequencing primers: 5′ ATTTAGGTGACACTATAG; 3′ CGTCGCACTCCATCACGGTG
Resource information
  A portion of this plasmid was derived from a plasmid made by: synthesis by ThermoFisher
Terms and licenses: Academic/Nonprofit Terms; Industry Terms: Not Available to Industry
Depositor comments: Some plasmids in this collection may have an IS4-like element ISVsa5 family transposase upstream of the CMV promoter.
How to cite: pD649-HAsp-KIR3DX1-COMP5AP-AviTag-9xHis was a gift from Chris Garcia (Addgene plasmid # 157338 ; http://n2t.net/addgene:157338 ; RRID:Addgene_157338)
