[The description below was written by a language model from this plasmid's Addgene catalogue record and pLannotate feature annotations shown in this document.]
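Description:
pD649-HAsp-KIR3DX1-COMP5AP-AviTag-9xHis is a mammalian expression plasmid built on the pD649 backbone for producing a secreted, tagged form of human KIR3DX1 (also called KIR3DL0 or LENG12), an immunoglobulin-superfamily protein. It is maintained in E. coli as a high-copy plasmid through a ColE1/pUC-type origin and selected with ampicillin via a complete β-lactamase gene. The short kanamycin-resistance, lacZα and f1 origin matches in the feature table are only fragments and are unlikely to be functional.

Expression is driven by the CMV immediate-early enhancer and promoter, followed by a portion of CMV intron A and an SP6 promoter that could also support in vitro transcription. The name indicates an "HAsp" leader, and the annotation tool matched a partial signal sequence just upstream of the insert, consistent with routing the protein into the secretory pathway. The KIR3DX1 segment of about 1 kb sits between two retained restriction sites and is fused in frame to the backbone-encoded C-terminal module. This module contains a coiled-coil region from rat cartilage oligomeric matrix protein, which pentamerises the fusion and so raises its binding avidity. It also contains human placental alkaline phosphatase as an enzymatic reporter, an AviTag for site-specific biotinylation, and a polyhistidine tag for purification. A bGH polyadenylation signal ends the transcript.

A separate SV40/EM7-driven cassette carries a puromycin-resistance sequence annotated as a fragment, followed by a bleomycin-resistance fragment and an SV40 poly(A) signal. The record does not say whether this cassette is used for selection. The design suits high-avidity detection of weak extracellular protein–protein interactions in cell-surface interactome screens. The depositor notes that some plasmids in the collection may carry an IS4-like transposase upstream of the CMV promoter, although no such element is annotated here.
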