Features (pLannotate 1.2.2; 24 found; start..end, strand, type, name):
    119..143     -  CDS            KanR (fragment): aminoglycoside phosphotransferase; aph(3')-Ia; confers resistance to kanamycin
    254..842     +  rep_origin     ori: high-copy-number ColE1/pMB1/pBR322/pUC origin of replication
   1067..1084    +  terminator     rrnB T2 terminator (fragment): transcription terminator T2 from the E. coli rrnB gene
   1109..1128    -  CDS            lacZα (fragment): LacZα fragment of β-galactosidase; lacZ fragment
   1584..1600    +  protein_bind   lac operator: The lac repressor binds to the lac operator to inhibit transcription in E. coli. This inhibition can be relieved by adding lactose or isopropyl-β-D-thiogalactopyranoside (IPTG). lac repressor encoded by lacI
   1843..2146    +  enhancer       CMV enhancer: human cytomegalovirus immediate early enhancer
   2147..2350    +  promoter       CMV promoter: human cytomegalovirus (CMV) immediate early promoter
   2486..2529    +  intron         CMV intron (fragment): modified intron A from human cytomegalovirus
   2581..2599    +  promoter       SP6 promoter: promoter for bacteriophage SP6 RNA polymerase
   2603..2640    +  CDS            IgH signal sequence (fragment): signal sequence from the mouse immunoglobulin heavy chain variable region
   2695..3756    +  CDS            KIR3DX1: KI3X1_HUMAN - Also known as KIR3DL0, LENG12. Protein uncertain: Swiss-Prot protein existence level 5. From Homo sapiens (Human).
   3853..4032    +  CDS            Comp (fragment): COMP_RAT - Experimental evidence at protein level: Swiss-Prot protein existence level 1. May play a role in the structural integrity of cartilage via its interaction with other extracellular matrix proteins such as the collagens and fibronectin. Can mediate the interaction of chondrocytes with the cartilage extracellular matrix through interaction with cell surface integrin receptors. Could play a role in the pathogenesis of osteoarthritis. Potent suppressor of apoptosis in both primary chondrocytes and transformed cells. Suppresses apoptosis by blocking the activation of caspase-3 and by indu
   4020..5472    +  CDS            SEAP (fragment): secreted alkaline phosphatase from human placenta The natural enzyme has a C-terminal transmembrane sequence that is replaced by a GPI anchor.
   5497..5538    +  CDS            AviTag™ (fragment): peptide tag that allows for enzymatic biotinylation
   5542..5565    +  CDS            8xHis: 8xHis affinity tag
   5711..5822    +  polyA_signal   bGH poly(A) signal: bovine growth hormone polyadenylation signal
   5823..5931    +  rep_origin     f1 ori (fragment): f1 bacteriophage origin of replication; arrow indicates direction of (+) strand synthesis
   5945..6274    +  promoter       SV40 promoter: SV40 enhancer and early promoter
   6322..6369    +  promoter       EM7 promoter: synthetic bacterial promoter&nbsp
   6388..6987    +  CDS            PuroR (fragment): puromycin N-acetyltransferase; pac from Streptomyces; confers resistance to puromycin
   6997..7122    +  CDS            ble (fragment): BLE_KLEPN - Experimental evidence at protein level: Swiss-Prot protein existence level 1. Binding protein with a strong affinity to the bleomycin family of antibiotics. Binds to CL990; an antimitotic-antibiotic compound. From Klebsiella pneumoniae.
   7117..7238    +  polyA_signal   SV40 poly(A) signal: SV40 polyadenylation signal
   7291..8151    -  CDS            AmpR: β-lactamase; bla; confers resistance to ampicillin, carbenicillin, and related antibiotics
   8154..89      -  promoter       AmpR promoter (fragment) (across the origin): bla
>Addgene plasmid #157338 | pD649-HAsp-KIR3DX1-COMP5AP-AviTag-9xHis | depositor full sequence | sequence record 303785 | Full Sequence
TTTCAATATTATTGAAGCATTTATCAGGGTTATTGTCTCATGAGCGGATACATATTTGAATGTATTTAGA
AAAATAAACAAATAGGGGTCAGTGTTACAACCAATTAACCAATTCTGAACATTATCGCGAGCCCATTTAT
ACCTGAATATGGCTCATAACACCCCTTGCTCATGACCAAAATCCCTTAACGTGAGTTACGCGCGCGTCGT
TCCACTGAGCGTCAGACCCCGTAGAAAAGATCAAAGGATCTTCTTGAGATCCTTTTTTTCTGCGCGTAAT
CTGCTGCTTGCAAACAAAAAAACCACCGCTACCAGCGGTGGTTTGTTTGCCGGATCAAGAGCTACCAACT
CTTTTTCCGAAGGTAACTGGCTTCAGCAGAGCGCAGATACCAAATACTGTTCTTCTAGTGTAGCCGTAGT
TAGCCCACCACTTCAAGAACTCTGTAGCACCGCCTACATACCTCGCTCTGCTAATCCTGTTACCAGTGGC
TGCTGCCAGTGGCGATAAGTCGTGTCTTACCGGGTTGGACTCAAGACGATAGTTACCGGATAAGGCGCAG
CGGTCGGGCTGAACGGGGGGTTCGTGCACACAGCCCAGCTTGGAGCGAACGACCTACACCGAACTGAGAT
ACCTACAGCGTGAGCTATGAGAAAGCGCCACGCTTCCCGAAGGGAGAAAGGCGGACAGGTATCCGGTAAG
CGGCAGGGTCGGAACAGGAGAGCGCACGAGGGAGCTTCCAGGGGGAAACGCCTGGTATCTTTATAGTCCT
GTCGGGTTTCGCCACCTCTGACTTGAGCGTCGATTTTTGTGATGCTCGTCAGGGGGGCGGAGCCTATGGA
AAAACGCCAGCAACGCGGCCTTTTTACGGTTCCTGGCCTTTTGCTGGCCTTTTGCTCACATGTTCTTTCC
TGCGTTATCCCCTGATTCTGTGGATAACCGTATTACCGCCTTTGAGTGAGCTGATACCGCTCGCCGCAGC
CGAACGACCGAGCGCAGCGAGTCAGTGAGCGAGGAAGCGGAAGGCGAGAGTAGGGAACTGCCAGGCATCA
AACTAAGCAGAAGGCCCCTGACGGATGGCCTTTTTGCGTTTCTACAAACTCTTTCTGTGTTGTAAAACGA
CGGCCAGTCTTAAGCTCGGGCCCCCTGGGCGGTTCTGATAACGAGTAATCGTTAATCCGCAAATAACGTA
AAAACCCGCTTCGGCGGGTTTTTTTATGGGGGGAGTTTAGGGAAAGAGCATTTGTCAGAATATTTAAGGG
CGCCTGTCACTTTGCTTGATATATGAGAATTATTTAACCTTATAAATGAGAAAAAAGCAACGCACTTTAA
ATAAGATACGTTGCTTTTTCGATTGATGAACACCTATAATTAAACTATTCATCTATTATTTATGATTTTT
TGTATATACAATATTTCTAGTTTGTTAAAGAGAATTAAGAAAATAAATCTCGAAAATAATAAAGGGAAAA
TCAGTTTTTGATATCAAAATTATACATGTCAACGATAATACAAAATATAATACAAACTATAAGATGTTAT
CAGTATTTATTATCATTTAGAATAAATTTTGTGTCGCCCTTAATTGTGAGCGGATAACAATTACGAGCTT
CATGCACAGTGGCGTTGACTCAATATTGGCCATTAGCCATATTATTCATTGGTTATATAGCATAAATCAA
TATTGGCTATTGGCCATTGCATACGTTGTATCTATATCATAATATGTACATTTATATTGGCTCATGTCCA
ATATGACCGCCATGTTGGCATTGATTATTGACTAGTTATTAATAGTAATCAATTACGGGGTCATTAGTTC
ATAGCCCATATATGGAGTTCCGCGTTACATAACTTACGGTAAATGGCCCGCCTGGCTGACCGCCCAACGA
CCCCCGCCCATTGACGTCAATAATGACGTATGTTCCCATAGTAACGCCAATAGGGACTTTCCATTGACGT
CAATGGGTGGAGTATTTACGGTAAACTGCCCACTTGGCAGTACATCAAGTGTATCATATGCCAAGTACGC
CCCCTATTGACGTCAATGACGGTAAATGGCCCGCCTGGCATTATGCCCAGTACATGACCTTATGGGACTT
TCCTACTTGGCAGTACATCTACGTATTAGTCATCGCTATTACCATGGTGATGCGGTTTTGGCAGTACATC
AATGGGCGTGGATAGCGGTTTGACTCACGGGGATTTCCAAGTCTCCACCCCATTGACGTCAATGGGAGTT
TGTTTTGGCACCAAAATCAACGGGACTTTCCAAAATGTCGTAACAACTCCGCCCCATTGACGCAAATGGG
CGGTAGGCGTGTACGGTGGGAGGTCTATATAAGCAGAGCTCGTTTAGTGAACCGTCAGATCGCCTGGAGA
CGCCATCCACGCTGTTTTGACCTCCATAGAAGACACCGGGACCGATCCAGCCTCCGCGGCCGGGAACGGT
GCATTGGAACGCGGATTCCCCGTGCCAAGAGTGACGTAAGTACCGCCTATAGAGTCTATAGGCCCACCCC
CTTGGCTTCGTTAGAACGCGGCTACAATTAATACATAACCTTATGTATCATACACATACGATTTAGGTGA
CACTATAGAATAACATCCACTTTGCCTTTCTCTCCACAGGTGTCCACTCCCAGGTCCAACTGCACCTCGG
TTCTATCGAAAACGCGCCTGCTAGCGCCACCATGAAGACCATCATTGCCCTGAGCTACATCTTCTGCCTG
GTGTTCGCTGCGGCCGCCCAGAAAATTTGTCCTCATGCCGGCGCTCAGGACAAGTTCTCTCTGTCTGCTT
GGCCCTCTCCTGTGGTGCCTCTTGGAGGAAGAGTGACCCTGAGCTGTCACAGCCACCTGAGATTCGTGAT
CTGGACCATCTTCCAGACCACCGGCACAAGAAGCCACGAGCTGCACACAGGCCTGAGCAACAACATCACA
ATCAGCCCCGTGACACCTGAGCACGCCGGCACATATAGATGCGTGGGCATCTACAAGCACGCCAGCAAGT
GGTCCGCCGAGAGCAACTCTCTGAAGATCATCGTGACCGGCCTGTTCACCAAGCCTAGCATCTCTGCCCA
TCCTAGCAGCCTGGTTCACGCTGGTGCTAGGGTGTCCCTGAGATGTCATAGCGAGCTGGCCTTCGACGAG
TTCATCCTGTACAAAGAGGGCCACATCCAGCACAGCCAGCAGCTGGATCAAGGCATGGAAGCCGGCATCC
ACTACGTGGAAGCCGTGTTTTCTATGGGCCCTGTGACACCAGCTCACGCTGGCGCCTATAGATGCTGCGG
CTGTTTCAGCCACAGCAGATACGAGTGGTCTGCCCCTAGCGACCCTCTGGATATCGTGATCACCGGCAAG
TATAAGAAGCCCAGCCTGAGCACCCAGGTGGACCCTATGATGAGACTGGGCGAGAAGCTGACCCTGTTCT
GCAGCAGCGAGATCAGCTTCGACCAGTACCACCTGTTTAGACACGGCGTGGCACACGGACAATGGCTGTC
TGGTGGACAGAGACACAGAGAGGCCTTCCAGGCCAATTTCAGCGTGGGCAGAGCTACACCTGTGCCTGGC
GGCACCTACAGATGCTACGGCAGCTTCAACGACAGCCCCTACAAGCCTCCTGTGACCAGATGCAACTTCA
CCCCTCAAGAGACACTGCGGGTGCTGCTGTGTCACTCCCAGAATCCTCCACTGAATCTGACCCATCTGGC
CCTGAAGGATAGCCCCGCCACATGTATCTGCAGCCTGGACTCTCAAGGCGCGCCGGAAGATCAAGTTGAT
CCAAGATTGATTGATGGCAAGGGCGGATCTCTGGAGGTGCTGTTCCAGGGACCAGGCGGAAGCGGCAATC
CCGGCGGCGATCTGGCCCCCCAGATGCTGCGCGAGCTGCAGGAGACCAATGCCGCCCTGCAGGACGTGCG
CGAGCTGCTGCGCCACCGCGTGAAGGAGATCACCTTCCTGAAGAACACCGTGATGGAGTGCGACGCCTGC
GGTATGCAGCCCTCTAGAGGCTCCGGCTCCATCATCCCAGTTGAGGAGGAGAACCCGGACTTCTGGAACC
GCGAGGCAGCCGAGGCCCTGGGTGCCGCCAAGAAGCTGCAGCCTGCACAGACAGCCGCCAAGAACCTCAT
CATCTTCCTGGGCGATGGGATGGGGGTGTCTACGGTGACAGCTGCCAGGATCCTAAAAGGGCAGAAGAAG
GACAAACTGGGGCCTGAGATACCCCTGGCCATGGACCGCTTCCCATATGTGGCTCTGTCCAAGACATACA
ATGTAGACAAACATGTGCCAGACAGTGGAGCCACAGCCACGGCCTACCTGTGCGGGGTCAAGGGCAACTT
CCAGACCATTGGCTTGAGTGCAGCCGCCCGCTTTAACCAGTGCAACACGACACGCGGCAACGAGGTCATC
TCCGTGATGAATCGGGCCAAGAAAGCAGGGAAGTCAGTGGGAGTGGTAACCACCACACGAGTGCAGCACG
CCTCGCCAGCCGGCACCTACGCCCACACGGTGAACCGCAACTGGTACTCGGACGCCGACGTGCCTGCCTC
GGCCCGCCAGGAGGGGTGCCAGGACATCGCTACGCAGCTCATCTCCAACATGGACATTGACGTGATCCTA
GGTGGAGGCCGAAAGTACATGTTTCGCATGGGAACCCCAGACCCTGAGTACCCAGATGACTACAGCCAAG
GTGGGACCAGGCTGGACGGGAAGAATCTGGTGCAGGAATGGCTGGCGAAGCGCCAGGGTGCCCGGTATGT
GTGGAACCGCACTGAGCTCATGCAGGCTTCCCTGGACCCGTCTGTGACCCATCTCATGGGTCTCTTTGAG
CCTGGAGACATGAAATACGAGATCCACCGAGACTCCACACTGGACCCCTCCCTGATGGAGATGACAGAGG
CTGCCCTGCGCCTGCTGAGCAGGAACCCCCGCGGCTTCTTCCTCTTCGTGGAGGGTGGTCGCATCGACCA
TGGTCATCATGAAAGCAGGGCTTACCGGGCACTGACTGAGACGATCATGTTCGACGACGCCATTGAGAGG
GCGGGCCAGCTCACCAGCGAGGAGGACACGCTGAGCCTCGTCACTGCCGACCACTCCCACGTCTTCTCCT
TCGGAGGCTACCCCCTGCGAGGGAGCTCCATCTTCGGGCTGGCCCCTGGCAAGGCCCGGGACAGGAAGGC
CTACACGGTCCTCCTATACGGAAACGGTCCAGGCTATGTGCTCAAGGACGGCGCCCGGCCGGATGTTACC
GAGAGCGAGAGCGGGAGCCCCGAGTATCGGCAGCAGTCAGCAGTGCCCCTGGACGAAGAGACCCACGCAG
GCGAGGACGTGGCGGTGTTCGCGCGCGGCCCGCAGGCGCACCTGGTTCACGGCGTGCAGGAGCAGACCTT
CATAGCGCACGTCATGGCCTTCGCCGCCTGCCTGGAGCCCTACACCGCCTGCGACCTGGCGCCCCCCGCC
GGCACCACCGACGCCGCGCACCCGGGTGGCGGAGGACTGAACGACATCTTCGAGGCTCAGAAAATCGAAT
GGCACGAACATCACCATCACCATCACCATCACCATTAAGGCCGGCCTGTAGTCACTGGCACAACGCGTTA
CCCGGTAAGCCAATCGGGTATACACGGTCGTCATACTGCAGACAGGGTTCTTCTACTTTGCAAGATAGTC
TTGAGTAGTAAAATAAATAGATAGAGAAAATCAGCCTCGACTGTGCCTTCTAGTTGCCAGCCATCTGTTG
TTTGCCCCTCCCCCGTGCCTTCCTTGACCCTGGAAGGTGCCACTCCCACTGTCCTTTCCTAATAAAATGA
GGAAATTGCATCACAACACTCAACCCTATCTCGGTCTATTCTTTTGATTTATAAGGGATTTTGCCGATTT
CGGCCTATTGGTTAAAAAATGAGCTGATTTAACAAAAATTTAACGCGAATTAATTCTGTGGAATGTGTGT
CAGTTAGGGTGTGGAAAGTCCCCAGGCTCCCCAGCAGGCAGAAGTATGCAAAGCATGCATCTCAATTAGT
CAGCAACCAGGTGTGGAAAGTCCCCAGGCTCCCCAGCAGGCAGAAGTATGCAAAGCATGCATCTCAATTA
GTCAGCAACCATAGTCCCGCCCCTAACTCCGCCCATCCCGCCCCTAACTCCGCCCAGTTCCGCCCATTCT
CCGCCCCATGGCTGACTAATTTTTTTTATTTATGCAGAGGCCGAGGCCGCCTCTGCCTCTGAGCTATTCC
AGAAGTAGTGAGGAGGCTTTTTTGGAGGCCTAGGCTTTTGCAAAAAGCTCCCGGGAGCTTGTATATCCAT
TTTCGGATCTGATCAGCACGTGTTGACAATTAATCATCGGCATAGTATATCGGCATAGTATAATACGACA
AGGTGAGGAACTAAACCATGACCGAGTACAAGCCCACGGTGCGCCTCGCCACCCGCGACGACGTCCCCAG
GGCCGTACGCACCCTCGCCGCCGCGTTCGCCGACTACCCCGCCACGCGCCACACCGTCGATCCGGACCGC
CACATCGAGCGGGTCACCGAGCTGCAAGAACTCTTCCTCACGCGCGTCGGGCTCGACATCGGCAAGGTGT
GGGTCGCGGACGACGGCGCCGCGGTGGCGGTCTGGACCACGCCGGAGAGCGTCGAAGCGGGGGCGGTGTT
CGCCGAGATCGGCCCGCGCATGGCCGAGTTGAGCGGTTCCCGGCTGGCCGCGCAGCAACAGATGGAAGGC
CTCCTGGCGCCGCACCGGCCCAAGGAGCCCGCGTGGTTCCTGGCCACCGTCGGCGTCTCGCCCGACCACC
AGGGCAAGGGTCTGGGCAGCGCCGTCGTGCTCCCCGGAGTGGAGGCGGCCGAGCGCGCCGGGGTGCCCGC
CTTCCTGGAGACATCCGCGCCCCGCAACCTCCCCTTCTACGAGCGGCTCGGCTTCACCGTCACCGCCGAC
GTCGAGGTGCCCGAAGGACCGCGCACCTGGTGCATGACCCGCAAGCCCGGTGCCTGACACGTGCTACGAG
ATTTCGATTCCACCGCCGCCTTCTATGAAAGGTTGGGCTTCGGAATCGTTTTCCGGGACGCCGGCTGGAT
GATCCTCCAGCGCGGGGATCTCATGCTGGAGTTCTTCGCCCACCCCAACTTGTTTATTGCAGCTTATAAT
GGTTACAAATAAAGCAATAGCATCACAAATTTCACAAATAAAGCATTTTTTTCACTGCATTCTAGTTGTG
GTTTGTCCAAACTCATCAATGTATCTTATCATGTCTGTATACCGTCGACCTCTAGCTAGAGCTTGGCGTA
ATCATGGTCATTACCAATGCTTAATCAGTGAGGCACCTATCTCAGCGATCTGTCTATTTCGTTCATCCAT
AGTTGCCTGACTCCCCGTCGTGTAGATAACTACGATACGGGAGGGCTTACCATCTGGCCCCAGCGCTGCG
ATGATACCGCGAGAACCACGCTCACCGGCTCCGGATTTATCAGCAATAAACCAGCCAGCCGGAAGGGCCG
AGCGCAGAAGTGGTCCTGCAACTTTATCCGCCTCCATCCAGTCTATTAATTGTTGCCGGGAAGCTAGAGT
AAGTAGTTCGCCAGTTAATAGTTTGCGCAACGTTGTTGCCATCGCTACAGGCATCGTGGTGTCACGCTCG
TCGTTTGGTATGGCTTCATTCAGCTCCGGTTCCCAACGATCAAGGCGAGTTACATGATCCCCCATGTTGT
GCAAAAAAGCGGTTAGCTCCTTCGGTCCTCCGATCGTTGTCAGAAGTAAGTTGGCCGCAGTGTTATCACT
CATGGTTATGGCAGCACTGCATAATTCTCTTACTGTCATGCCATCCGTAAGATGCTTTTCTGTGACTGGT
GAGTACTCAACCAAGTCATTCTGAGAATAGTGTATGCGGCGACCGAGTTGCTCTTGCCCGGCGTCAATAC
GGGATAATACCGCGCCACATAGCAGAACTTTAAAAGTGCTCATCATTGGAAAACGTTCTTCGGGGCGAAA
ACTCTCAAGGATCTTACCGCTGTTGAGATCCAGTTCGATGTAACCCACTCGTGCACCCAACTGATCTTCA
GCATCTTTTACTTTCACCAGCGTTTCTGGGTGAGCAAAAACAGGAAGGCAAAATGCCGCAAAAAAGGGAA
TAAGGGCGACACGGAAATGTTGAATACTCATATTCTTCCTT
