>Addgene plasmid #157338 | pD649-HAsp-KIR3DX1-COMP5AP-AviTag-9xHis | depositor partial sequence | sequence record 303786 | insert (secreted protein)
CAGAAAATTTGTCCTCATGCCGGCGCTCAGGACAAGTTCTCTCTGTCTGCTTGGCCCTCTCCTGTGGTGC
CTCTTGGAGGAAGAGTGACCCTGAGCTGTCACAGCCACCTGAGATTCGTGATCTGGACCATCTTCCAGAC
CACCGGCACAAGAAGCCACGAGCTGCACACAGGCCTGAGCAACAACATCACAATCAGCCCCGTGACACCT
GAGCACGCCGGCACATATAGATGCGTGGGCATCTACAAGCACGCCAGCAAGTGGTCCGCCGAGAGCAACT
CTCTGAAGATCATCGTGACCGGCCTGTTCACCAAGCCTAGCATCTCTGCCCATCCTAGCAGCCTGGTTCA
CGCTGGTGCTAGGGTGTCCCTGAGATGTCATAGCGAGCTGGCCTTCGACGAGTTCATCCTGTACAAAGAG
GGCCACATCCAGCACAGCCAGCAGCTGGATCAAGGCATGGAAGCCGGCATCCACTACGTGGAAGCCGTGT
TTTCTATGGGCCCTGTGACACCAGCTCACGCTGGCGCCTATAGATGCTGCGGCTGTTTCAGCCACAGCAG
ATACGAGTGGTCTGCCCCTAGCGACCCTCTGGATATCGTGATCACCGGCAAGTATAAGAAGCCCAGCCTG
AGCACCCAGGTGGACCCTATGATGAGACTGGGCGAGAAGCTGACCCTGTTCTGCAGCAGCGAGATCAGCT
TCGACCAGTACCACCTGTTTAGACACGGCGTGGCACACGGACAATGGCTGTCTGGTGGACAGAGACACAG
AGAGGCCTTCCAGGCCAATTTCAGCGTGGGCAGAGCTACACCTGTGCCTGGCGGCACCTACAGATGCTAC
GGCAGCTTCAACGACAGCCCCTACAAGCCTCCTGTGACCAGATGCAACTTCACCCCTCAAGAGACACTGC
GGGTGCTGCTGTGTCACTCCCAGAATCCTCCACTGAATCTGACCCATCTGGCCCTGAAGGATAGCCCCGC
CACATGTATCTGCAGCCTGGACTCTCAA
